Addgene plasmid #226202: pCHC024 (∆SH)
Purpose: Electroporation knockout plasmid (pK18sB) to delete the C. necator soluble hydrogenase operon (deltaSH).
Depositing lab: Christopher Johnson. Depositing organization: National Laboratory of the Rockies (NLR). Publication: Improving growth of Cupriavidus necator H16 on formate using adaptive laboratory evolution-informed engineering. Calvey CH, Sanchez I Nogue V, White AM, Kneucker CM, Woodworth SP, Alt HM, Eckert CA, Johnson CW. Metab Eng. 2023 Jan;75:78-90. doi: 10.1016/j.ymben.2022.10.016. Epub 2022 Nov 9. PubMed 36368470.
Backbone
  Vector backbone: pK18sB
  Backbone manufacturer: Gregg Beckham and Christopher Johnson, Addgene plasmid #177838
  Vector type: Synthetic Biology
  Selectable markers: KanR, SacB
Growth in bacteria
  Bacterial resistance: Kanamycin, 50 μg/mL
  Growth temperature: 37°C
  Growth strain: DH5alpha
  Copy number: High Copy
Gene/Insert
  Gene/Insert name: Homology arms for soluble hydrogenase operon
  Species: Cupriavidus necator H16
  Mutation: ∆hoxFUYHWI ∆hypA2B2F2
  Cloning method: Gibson Cloning
Terms and licenses: Academic/Nonprofit Terms; Industry Terms
How to cite: pCHC024 (∆SH) was a gift from Christopher Johnson (Addgene plasmid # 226202 ; http://n2t.net/addgene:226202 ; RRID:Addgene_226202)
