[The description below was written by a language model from this plasmid's Addgene catalogue record and pLannotate feature annotations shown in this document.]
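Description:
pCHC024 (∆SH) is an allelic-exchange knockout plasmid built on the pK18sB backbone and designed to delete the soluble hydrogenase operon from the chromosome of Cupriavidus necator H16. It is delivered into C. necator by electroporation. In E. coli it is maintained at high copy from a ColE1/pUC-type origin and selected with kanamycin through the neo (nptII) aminoglycoside phosphotransferase gene. Immediately downstream of neo lies Bacillus subtilis sacB, encoding a secreted levansucrase that makes cells sensitive to sucrose and so serves as a counter-selectable marker.

The payload, assembled by Gibson cloning, consists of homology arms taken from the regions flanking the soluble hydrogenase locus, specifying the deletion ∆hoxFUYHWI ∆hypA2B2F2. The arms themselves are not annotated in the automated feature table. They presumably lie in the unannotated stretch between the origin region and a residual lacZα fragment left over from the cloning site. A short fragment matched by homology to a Sinorhizobium fredii protein also falls near this region, and the record does not explain its significance.

Plasmids of this type are generally used in two steps, assuming the ColE1-type origin does not support replication in C. necator. Kanamycin selection first recovers cells in which the plasmid has integrated by a single crossover at one arm. Growth on sucrose then selects for loss of sacB through a second crossover, which yields either the wild-type locus or a markerless deletion. The associated work concerns engineering C. necator H16 for improved growth on formate, guided by adaptive laboratory evolution, and this construct provides the soluble hydrogenase deletion for that study.
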