Features (pLannotate 1.2.2; 5 found; start..end, strand, type, name):
      1..589     +  rep_origin     ori: high-copy-number ColE1/pMB1/pBR322/pUC origin of replication
    681..920     +  CDS            Y4QJ_SINFN (fragment): Protein inferred from homology: Swiss-Prot protein existence level 3. From Sinorhizobium fredii (strain NBRC 101917 / NGR234).
   2140..2168    +  CDS            lacZα (fragment): LacZα fragment of β-galactosidase; lacZ fragment
   2239..3030    +  CDS            neo: KKA2_KLEPN - Also known as kan, nptII. Experimental evidence at protein level: Swiss-Prot protein existence level 1. Resistance to kanamycin, neomycin, paromomycin, ribostamycin, butirosin and gentamicin B. From Klebsiella pneumoniae.
   3040..4461    +  CDS            SacB: secreted levansucrase that renders bacterial growth sensitive to sucrose; Bacillus subtilis sacB; negative selection marker
>Addgene plasmid #226202 | pCHC024 (∆SH) | addgene full sequence | sequence record 453507 | Addgene NGS Result
TTGAGATCCTTTTTTTCTGCGCGTAATCTGCTGCTTGCAAACAAAAAAACCACCGCTACCAGCGGTGGTT
TGTTTGCCGGATCAAGAGCTACCAACTCTTTTTCCGAAGGTAACTGGCTTCAGCAGAGCGCAGATACCAA
ATACTGTTCTTCTAGTGTAGCCGTAGTTAGGCCACCACTTCAAGAACTCTGTAGCACCGCCTACATACCT
CGCTCTGCTAATCCTGTTACCAGTGGCTGCTGCCAGTGGCGATAAGTCGTGTCTTACCGGGTTGGACTCA
AGACGATAGTTACCGGATAAGGCGCAGCGGTCGGGCTGAACGGGGGGTTCGTGCACACAGCCCAGCTTGG
AGCGAACGACCTACACCGAACTGAGATACCTACAGCGTGAGCTATGAGAAAGCGCCACGCTTCCCGAAGG
GAGAAAGGCGGACAGGTATCCGGTAAGCGGCAGGGTCGGAACAGGAGAGCGCACGAGGGAGCTTCCAGGG
GGAAACGCCTGGTATCTTTATAGTCCTGTCGGGTTTCGCCACCTCTGACTTGAGCGTCGATTTTTGTGAT
GCTCGTCAGGGGGGCGGAGCCTATGGAAAAACGCCTCACACAGGAAACAGCTATGACATGATTACGAATT
CGGCACTTGGGGCAATGCCGGTTGCGGCAGGTAATGGAGAGCAACCCATTACCTGCCGGCATCGCGCCTG
CCCGAAGTGCCAGTCGCTCGCCCGCGCGCAATGGCTCGAACACCGGCAGGCTGAGCTGCTGCCCGAGGTC
GAGTATTTCCATGTGGTCTTCACGGTGCCCGACCCCATCGCGGCGCTCGCCTATCAAAACAAGAATCTCT
ATGACATCCTGTTCCGCACCAGCGCCGAAACCCTGCGCACGATCGCCGCCGATCCGAAACACCTGGGCGC
CGAGATCGGCGGCCAGACCTCATCGGGTCCTGCTCATAGGTTCGTAGCCGCGATCGCCAACCAAAAAAAC
CCTCTCCTGCGGGAAATCCGCACGCTACGTTCTGTGGGAACCGGAGGCGGGTGACTGCCTCCGGTCACCC
GGTGCTCGGGGTGCGATTCCCCGGGTCTACTTACCAAATCGGCCGCGCACCCAATGAGAGGCGCTGGCAC
AAGCTTGCACAGACTTGCCCGCCAAGCGGAAGCAGCCTTGCCACATCGGCCGACCCAATGGCAATGCCGC
TGCCACCCGCCGGATGGCCGTTCTGGAAACGGCTTGAGCGACGTCAAGAATTTCCTTTCTCGACAAGCAC
TTAGCCGGGCCTCCTGGTGGTTTCCCTTAGGCCCTGCGAAATTGGCGCACATCCTGCGTTCCACCTGCGC
ATCGAAGTGACGCACCAAGCAAGGGGCGAACATTAGTAAGGAGGAGACAACCGAGAGGGTAGAACATGTG
CCTGGCCATACCTGCACGCATCGCGAAAAAATTTGACAACGACATGGCCCTCATCGACCTGGGCGGCGTG
GGGAGTGGCCAAAAACGGGGGGCAAATCCGTCAGGAAAGGGGTCTATTGTGTACTGAGACTACCGGAGAC
CGCCATGCGCATCTCGATCCAAGCCTGTATTGAGCGGGCGGGCGAACAGCCCTCTAAGGTGATTGAAGTT
GCGGTGATCGAGCGCAATGCCGATGTCGCTCCGGCCTCAGGACTGGGCCTGTTCATTCGCGAGTCACAAG
AGATCCTGCGACAGCTTCAGACTGTGGTCTTGACCGAGCAGGTGGACCAGTTCATCCGGATTACCGGTCG
CTGTCAACTGTGCGGAGGCAGGCTTGTCATCAAGGACACAAAATCCTTGGTCTATCGCACCGCTTTTGGC
AAGGCGAGGCTGCGAAGCCCGCGCTTTTACTCTTACTGCAGCGCATGCGGTTACTGCTCAAGTAACAAGG
GCACGCTTTCCCCGCTGGCACAGGCGTTACCAGAACGCGTACATCCCCAGTGGACCTGGCTGCAGTGCCG
ATATGCAAGCGTGATGTCTTATCGTTTGGCACAGATCTTTCTACGCGACGCGTTTGCCGGCGGACGGGAA
CTCCCATGCTCGAGCGTTAAGTTGAATGTAGGCCGGGTCGGGCAGCGGCTGGAGCAAGAGGCGCAACGTG
CAACGATGGTGATGTCGGCTGTGACCGCGCCAAGCTTGGCACTGGCCGTCGTTTTACAACGTCGTGACCG
GAATTGCCAGCTGGGGCGCCCTCTGGTAAGGTTGGGAAGCCCTGCAAACAGGATGAGGATCGTTTCGCAT
GATTGAACAAGATGGATTGCACGCAGGTTCTCCGGCCGCTTGGGTGGAGAGGCTATTCGGCTATGACTGG
GCACAACAGACAATCGGCTGCTCTGATGCCGCCGTGTTCCGGCTGTCAGCGCAGGGGCGCCCGGTTCTTT
TTGTCAAGACCGACCTGTCCGGTGCCCTGAATGAACTCCAAGACGAGGCAGCGCGGCTATCGTGGCTGGC
CACGACGGGCGTTCCTTGCGCAGCTGTGCTCGACGTTGTCACTGAAGCGGGAAGGGACTGGCTGCTATTG
GGCGAAGTGCCGGGGCAGGATCTCCTGTCATCTCACCTTGCTCCTGCCGAGAAAGTATCCATCATGGCTG
ATGCAATGCGGCGGCTGCATACGCTTGATCCGGCTACCTGCCCATTCGACCACCAAGCGAAACATCGCAT
CGAGCGAGCACGTACTCGGATGGAAGCCGGTCTTGTCGATCAGGATGATCTGGACGAAGAGCATCAGGGG
CTCGCGCCAGCCGAACTGTTCGCCAGGCTCAAGGCGCGGATGCCCGACGGCGAGGATCTCGTCGTGACCC
ATGGCGATGCCTGCTTGCCGAATATCATGGTGGAAAATGGCCGCTTTTCTGGATTCATCGACTGTGGCCG
GCTGGGTGTGGCGGACCGCTATCAGGACATAGCGTTGGCTACCCGTGATATTGCTGAAGAGCTTGGCGGC
GAATGGGCTGACCGCTTCCTCGTGCTTTACGGTATCGCCGCTCCCGATTCGCAGCGCATCGCCTTCTATC
GCCTTCTTGACGAGTTCTTCTGAGCGACGATGAACATCAAAAAGTTTGCAAAACAAGCAACAGTATTAAC
CTTTACTACCGCACTGCTGGCAGGAGGCGCAACTCAAGCGTTTGCGAAAGAAACGAACCAAAAGCCATAT
AAGGAAACATACGGCATTTCCCATATTACACGCCATGATATGCTGCAAATCCCTGAACAGCAAAAAAATG
AAAAATATCAAGTTTCTGAATTTGATTCGTCCACAATTAAAAATATCTCTTCTGCAAAAGGCCTGGACGT
TTGGGACAGCTGGCCATTACAAAACGCTGACGGCACTGTCGCAAACTATCACGGCTACCACATCGTCTTT
GCATTAGCCGGAGATCCTAAAAATGCGGATGACACATCGATTTACATGTTCTATCAAAAAGTCGGCGAAA
CTTCTATTGACAGCTGGAAAAACGCTGGCCGCGTCTTTAAAGACAGCGACAAATTCGATGCAAATGATTC
TATCCTAAAAGACCAAACACAAGAATGGTCAGGTTCAGCCACATTTACATCTGACGGAAAAATCCGTTTA
TTCTACACTGATTTCTCCGGTAAACATTACGGCAAACAAACACTGACAACTGCACAAGTTAACGTATCAG
CATCAGACAGCTCTTTGAACATCAACGGTGTAGAGGATTATAAATCAATCTTTGACGGTGACGGAAAAAC
GTATCAAAATGTACAGCAGTTCATCGATGAAGGCAACTACAGCTCAGGCGACAACCATACGCTGAGAGAT
CCTCACTACGTAGAAGATAAAGGCCACAAATACTTAGTATTTGAAGCAAACACTGGAACTGAAGATGGCT
ACCAAGGCGAAGAATCTTTATTTAACAAAGCATACTATGGCAAAAGCACATCATTCTTCCGTCAAGAAAG
TCAAAAACTTCTGCAAAGCGATAAAAAACGCACGGCTGAGTTAGCAAACGGCGCTCTCGGTATGATTGAG
CTAAACGATGATTACACACTGAAAAAAGTGATGAAACCGCTGATTGCATCTAACACAGTAACAGATGAAA
TTGAACGCGCGAACGTCTTTAAAATGAACGGCAAATGGTACCTGTTCACTGACTCCCGCGGATCAAAAAT
GACGATTGACGGCATTACGTCTAACGATATTTACATGCTTGGTTATGTTTCTAATTCTTTAACTGGCCCA
TACAAGCCGCTGAACAAAACTGGCCTTGTGTTAAAAATGGATCTTGATCCTAACGATGTAACCTTTACTT
ACTCACACTTCGCTGTACCTCAAGCGAAAGGAAACAATGTCGTGATTACAAGCTATATGACAAACAGAGG
ATTCTACGCAGACAAACAATCAACGTTTGCGCCGAGCTTCCTGCTGAACATCAAAGGCAAGAAAACATCT
GTTGTCAAAGACAGCATCCTTGAACAAGGACAATTAACAGTTAACAAATAATCAGACCCCGTAGAAAAGA
TCAAAGGATCTTC
